Addgene plasmid #77144: CKS2 gRNA (BRDN0001146116)
Purpose: 3rd generation lentiviral gRNA plasmid targeting human CKS2
Depositing lab: John Doench & David Root. Depositing organization: Broad Institute. Publication: Optimized sgRNA design to maximize activity and minimize off-target effects of CRISPR-Cas9. Doench JG, Fusi N, Sullender M, Hegde M, Vaimberg EW, Donovan KF, Smith I, Tothova Z, Wilen C, Orchard R, Virgin HW, Listgarten J, Root DE. Nat Biotechnol. 2016 Jan 18. doi: 10.1038/nbt.3437. PubMed 26780180.
Backbone
  Vector backbone: lentiGuide-Puro
  Backbone manufacturer: Zhang Lab (Addgene plasmid # 52963)
  Vector type: Mammalian Expression, Lentiviral, CRISPR
  Selectable markers: Puromycin
Growth in bacteria
  Bacterial resistance: Ampicillin, 100 μg/mL
  Growth temperature: 37°C
  Growth strain: DH5alpha
  Copy number: High Copy
Gene/Insert
  Gene/Insert name: CKS2 (alt names: CKS2; NM_001827.2)
  gRNA/shRNA sequence: ACGAACACTACGAGTACCGG
  Species: H. sapiens (human)
  Entrez Gene: CKS2 (a.k.a. CKSHS2)
  Promoter: hU6
  Cloning method: Unknown
  Sequencing primers: 5′ U6-F; 3′ pS2-R
Terms and licenses: Academic/Nonprofit Terms; Industry Terms: Not Available to Industry
Depositor comments: The gRNA was designed to target the following Genbank reference sequence(s): NM_001827.2. Note that this plasmid does NOT contain Cas9. It should be used in conjunction with lentiCas9-Blast (Addgene #52962) or otherwise with cell lines already expressing Cas9. Browse the full kinome gRNA library at http://www.addgene.org/pooled-library/broadgpp-human-kinome/ or visit http://www.broadinstitute.org/rnai/public/ for detailed protocols and information.
How to cite: CKS2 gRNA (BRDN0001146116) was a gift from John Doench & David Root (Addgene plasmid # 77144 ; http://n2t.net/addgene:77144 ; RRID:Addgene_77144)
