[The description below was written by a language model from this plasmid's Addgene catalogue record and pLannotate feature annotations shown in this document.]
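Description:
CKS2 gRNA (BRDN0001146116) is a third-generation lentiviral CRISPR guide plasmid built on the lentiGuide-Puro backbone. It carries a single guide RNA designed against human CKS2 (reference transcript NM_001827.2). In bacteria it is maintained as a high-copy plasmid through a ColE1/pUC-type origin with ampicillin resistance (AmpR). An f1 origin, an SV40 origin and residual lac and T7/T3 promoter elements are also present in the backbone.

The transfer cassette begins with an RSV promoter fused to a truncated HIV-1 5' LTR, which makes genomic RNA production in packaging cells independent of Tat. It ends with a self-inactivating ΔU3 3' LTR followed by an SV40 polyadenylation signal. Between the LTRs lie the Ψ packaging signal with a partial gag sequence, the Rev response element for Rev-dependent nuclear export, and a cPPT/CTS that aids nuclear import of the reverse-transcribed genome.

The payload has two expression units. A human U6 RNA polymerase III promoter drives the CKS2-targeting spacer joined to the Streptococcus pyogenes Cas9 guide scaffold. Downstream, the EF-1α core promoter with its first intron drives puromycin N-acetyltransferase, and a WPRE follows to enhance transcript expression. Transduced mammalian cells can therefore be selected with puromycin.

The plasmid does not encode Cas9. The depositors intend it to be used with a separate Cas9 lentiviral vector or in cells that already express Cas9, typically to knock out CKS2. It is an individual clone associated with a human kinome gRNA library designed under optimized sgRNA rules. The cloning method is not recorded.
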