Features (pLannotate 1.2.2; 29 found; start..end, strand, type, name):
     14..80      +  CDS            small t antigen (fragment): SV40 (simian virus 40) small t antigen
    106..317     +  promoter       EF-1α core promoter: core promoter for human elongation factor EF-1α
    318..1256    +  intron         EF-1α intron A: intron upstream of the start codon of human EF-1α
   1278..1877    +  CDS            PuroR (fragment): puromycin N-acetyltransferase; pac from Streptomyces; confers resistance to puromycin
   1893..2481    +  misc_feature   WPRE: woodchuck hepatitis virus posttranscriptional regulatory element
   2532..2551    +  misc_feature   cPPT/CTS (fragment): central polypurine tract and central termination sequence of HIV-1
   2553..2786    +  LTR            3' LTR (ΔU3): self-inactivating 3' long terminal repeat (LTR) from HIV-1
   2864..2985    +  polyA_signal   SV40 poly(A) signal: SV40 polyadenylation signal
   3025..3160    +  rep_origin     SV40 ori: SV40 origin of replication
   3181..3199    -  promoter       T7 promoter: promoter for bacteriophage T7 RNA polymerase
   3207..3362    +  CDS            lacZα (fragment): LacZα fragment of β-galactosidase; lacZ fragment
   3367..3795    +  rep_origin     f1 ori (sequence partly withheld): f1 bacteriophage origin of replication; arrow indicates direction of (+) strand synthesis
   3848..3952    +  promoter       AmpR promoter: bla
   3953..4813    +  CDS            AmpR: β-lactamase; bla; confers resistance to ampicillin, carbenicillin, and related antibiotics
   4984..5572    +  rep_origin     ori: high-copy-number ColE1/pMB1/pBR322/pUC origin of replication
   5755..5847    +  CDS            lacI (fragment): lac repressor; lacI; The lac repressor binds to the lac operator to inhibit transcription in E. coli. This inhibition can be relieved by adding lactose or isopropyl-β-D-thiogalactopyranoside (IPTG).
   5860..5881    +  protein_bind   CAP binding site: CAP binding activates transcription in the presence of cAMP. E. coli catabolite activator protein
   5896..5926    +  promoter       lac promoter: promoter for the E. coli lac operon
   5934..5950    +  protein_bind   lac operator: The lac repressor binds to the lac operator to inhibit transcription in E. coli. This inhibition can be relieved by adding lactose or isopropyl-β-D-thiogalactopyranoside (IPTG). lac repressor encoded by lacI
   5995..6013    +  promoter       T3 promoter: promoter for bacteriophage T3 RNA polymerase
   6041..6267    +  promoter       RSV promoter: Rous sarcoma virus enhancer/promoter
   6268..6448    +  LTR            5' LTR (truncated): truncated 5' long terminal repeat (LTR) from HIV-1
   6495..6620    +  misc_feature   HIV-1 Ψ: packaging signal of human immunodeficiency virus type 1
   6604..6967    +  CDS            HIV-1 gag (fragment): gag protein from human immunodeficiency virus 1; gag
   7113..7346    +  misc_feature   RRE: The Rev response element (RRE) of HIV-1 allows for Rev-dependent mRNA export from the nucleus to the cytoplasm.
   7723..7749    +  CDS            Rev (fragment): human immunodeficiency virus 1 (HIV-1) Rev protein; rev; enhances nuclear export of unspliced and incompletely spliced viral mRNAs
   7753..7993    +  promoter       U6 promoter: RNA polymerase III promoter for human U6 snRNA
   8023..8098    +  misc_RNA       gRNA scaffold: guide RNA scaffold for the Streptococcus pyogenes CRISPR/Cas9 system
   8154..8271    +  misc_feature   cPPT/CTS: central polypurine tract and central termination sequence of HIV-1
>Addgene plasmid #77144 | CKS2 gRNA (BRDN0001146116) | addgene full sequence | sequence record 187200 | Addgene Assembled Sequence
CCCGGGTGCAAAGATGGATAAAGTTTTAAACAGAGAGGAATCTTTGCAGCTAATGGACCTTCTAGGTCTT
GAAAGGAGTGGGAATTGGCTCCGGTGCCCGTCAGTGGGCAGAGCGCACATCGCCCACAGTCCCCGAGAAG
TTGGGGGGAGGGGTCGGCAATTGATCCGGTGCCTAGAGAAGGTGGCGCGGGGTAAACTGGGAAAGTGATG
TCGTGTACTGGCTCCGCCTTTTTCCCGAGGGTGGGGGAGAACCGTATATAAGTGCAGTAGTCGCCGTGAA
CGTTCTTTTTCGCAACGGGTTTGCCGCCAGAACACAGGTAAGTGCCGTGTGTGGTTCCCGCGGGCCTGGC
CTCTTTACGGGTTATGGCCCTTGCGTGCCTTGAATTACTTCCACCTGGCTGCAGTACGTGATTCTTGATC
CCGAGCTTCGGGTTGGAAGTGGGTGGGAGAGTTCGAGGCCTTGCGCTTAAGGAGCCCCTTCGCCTCGTGC
TTGAGTTGAGGCCTGGCCTGGGCGCTGGGGCCGCCGCGTGCGAATCTGGTGGCACCTTCGCGCCTGTCTC
GCTGCTTTCGATAAGTCTCTAGCCATTTAAAATTTTTGATGACCTGCTGCGACGCTTTTTTTCTGGCAAG
ATAGTCTTGTAAATGCGGGCCAAGATCTGCACACTGGTATTTCGGTTTTTGGGGCCGCGGGCGGCGACGG
GGCCCGTGCGTCCCAGCGCACATGTTCGGCGAGGCGGGGCCTGCGAGCGCGGCCACCGAGAATCGGACGG
GGGTAGTCTCAAGCTGGCCGGCCTGCTCTGGTGCCTGGCCTCGCGCCGCCGTGTATCGCCCCGCCCTGGG
CGGCAAGGCTGGCCCGGTCGGCACCAGTTGCGTGAGCGGAAAGATGGCCGCTTCCCGGCCCTGCTGCAGG
GAGCTCAAAATGGAGGACGCGGCGCTCGGGAGAGCGGGCGGGTGAGTCACCCACACAAAGGAAAAGGGCC
TTTCCGTCCTCAGCCGTCGCTTCATGTGACTCCACGGAGTACCGGGCGCCGTCCAGGCACCTCGATTAGT
TCTCGAGCTTTTGGAGTACGTCGTCTTTAGGTTGGGGGGAGGGGTTTTATGCGATGGAGTTTCCCCACAC
TGAGTGGGTGGAGACTGAAGTTAGGCCAGCTTGGCACTTGATGTAATTCTCCTTGGAATTTGCCCTTTTT
GAGTTTGGATCTTGGTTCATTCTCAAGCCTCAGACAGTGGTTCAAAGTTTTTTTCTTCCATTTCAGGTGT
CGTGACGTACGGCCACCATGACCGAGTACAAGCCCACGGTGCGCCTCGCCACCCGCGACGACGTCCCCAG
GGCCGTACGCACCCTCGCCGCCGCGTTCGCCGACTACCCCGCCACGCGCCACACCGTCGATCCGGACCGC
CACATCGAGCGGGTCACCGAGCTGCAAGAACTCTTCCTCACGCGCGTCGGGCTCGACATCGGCAAGGTGT
GGGTCGCGGACGACGGCGCCGCCGTGGCGGTCTGGACCACGCCGGAGAGCGTCGAAGCGGGGGCGGTGTT
CGCCGAGATCGGCCCGCGCATGGCCGAGTTGAGCGGTTCCCGGCTGGCCGCGCAGCAACAGATGGAAGGC
CTCCTGGCGCCGCACCGGCCCAAGGAGCCCGCGTGGTTCCTGGCCACCGTCGGAGTCTCGCCCGACCACC
AGGGCAAGGGTCTGGGCAGCGCCGTCGTGCTCCCCGGAGTGGAGGCGGCCGAGCGCGCCGGGGTGCCCGC
CTTCCTGGAGACCTCCGCGCCCCGCAACCTCCCCTTCTACGAGCGGCTCGGCTTCACCGTCACCGCCGAC
GTCGAGGTGCCCGAAGGACCGCGCACCTGGTGCATGACCCGCAAGCCCGGTGCCTGAACGCGTTAAGTCG
ACAATCAACCTCTGGATTACAAAATTTGTGAAAGATTGACTGGTATTCTTAACTATGTTGCTCCTTTTAC
GCTATGTGGATACGCTGCTTTAATGCCTTTGTATCATGCTATTGCTTCCCGTATGGCTTTCATTTTCTCC
TCCTTGTATAAATCCTGGTTGCTGTCTCTTTATGAGGAGTTGTGGCCCGTTGTCAGGCAACGTGGCGTGG
TGTGCACTGTGTTTGCTGACGCAACCCCCACTGGTTGGGGCATTGCCACCACCTGTCAGCTCCTTTCCGG
GACTTTCGCTTTCCCCCTCCCTATTGCCACGGCGGAACTCATCGCCGCCTGCCTTGCCCGCTGCTGGACA
GGGGCTCGGCTGTTGGGCACTGACAATTCCGTGGTGTTGTCGGGGAAATCATCGTCCTTTCCTTGGCTGC
TCGCCTGTGTTGCCACCTGGATTCTGCGCGGGACGTCCTTCTGCTACGTCCCTTCGGCCCTCAATCCAGC
GGACCTTCCTTCCCGCGGCCTGCTGCCGGCTCTGCGGCCTCTTCCGCGTCTTCGCCTTCGCCCTCAGACG
AGTCGGATCTCCCTTTGGGCCGCCTCCCCGCGTCGACTTTAAGACCAATGACTTACAAGGCAGCTGTAGA
TCTTAGCCACTTTTTAAAAGAAAAGGGGGGACTGGAAGGGCTAATTCACTCCCAACGAAGACAAGATCTG
CTTTTTGCTTGTACTGGGTCTCTCTGGTTAGACCAGATCTGAGCCTGGGAGCTCTCTGGCTAACTAGGGA
ACCCACTGCTTAAGCCTCAATAAAGCTTGCCTTGAGTGCTTCAAGTAGTGTGTGCCCGTCTGTTGTGTGA
CTCTGGTAACTAGAGATCCCTCAGACCCTTTTAGTCAGTGTGGAAAATCTCTAGCAGTACGTATAGTAGT
TCATGTCATCTTATTATTCAGTATTTATAACTTGCAAAGAAATGAATATCAGAGAGTGAGAGGAACTTGT
TTATTGCAGCTTATAATGGTTACAAATAAAGCAATAGCATCACAAATTTCACAAATAAAGCATTTTTTTC
ACTGCATTCTAGTTGTGGTTTGTCCAAACTCATCAATGTATCTTATCATGTCTGGCTCTAGCTATCCCGC
CCCTAACTCCGCCCATCCCGCCCCTAACTCCGCCCAGTTCCGCCCATTCTCCGCCCCATGGCTGACTAAT
TTTTTTTATTTATGCAGAGGCCGAGGCCGCCTCGGCCTCTGAGCTATTCCAGAAGTAGTGAGGAGGCTTT
TTTGGAGGCCTAGGGACGTACCCAATTCGCCCTATAGTGAGTCGTATTACGCGCGCTCACTGGCCGTCGT
TTTACAACGTCGTGACTGGGAAAACCCTGGCGTTACCCAACTTAATCGCCTTGCAGCACATCCCCCTTTC
GCCAGCTGGCGTAATAGCGAAGAGGCCCGCACCGATCGCCCTTCCCAACAGTTGCGCAGCCTGAATGGCG
AATGGG
[124 nt withheld, positions 3367-3490]
C
[91 nt withheld, positions 3492-3582]
A
[49 nt withheld, positions 3584-3632]
CCTTTGACGTTGGAGTCCACGTTCTTT
[37 nt withheld, positions 3660-3696]
ACCCTATCTCGGTCTATTCTTTTGATTTATAAGGGATTTTGCCGATTTCGGCCTATTGGTTAAAAAATGA
GCTGATTTAACAAAAATTTAACGCGAATTTTAACAAAATATTAACGCTTACAATTTAGGTGGCACTTTTC
GGGGAAATGTGCGCGGAACCCCTATTTGTTTATTTTTCTAAATACATTCAAATATGTATCCGCTCATGAG
ACAATAACCCTGATAAATGCTTCAATAATATTGAAAAAGGAAGAGTATGAGTATTCAACATTTCCGTGTC
GCCCTTATTCCCTTTTTTGCGGCATTTTGCCTTCCTGTTTTTGCTCACCCAGAAACGCTGGTGAAAGTAA
AAGATGCTGAAGATCAGTTGGGTGCACGAGTGGGTTACATCGAACTGGATCTCAACAGCGGTAAGATCCT
TGAGAGTTTTCGCCCCGAAGAACGTTTTCCAATGATGAGCACTTTTAAAGTTCTGCTATGTGGCGCGGTA
TTATCCCGTATTGACGCCGGGCAAGAGCAACTCGGTCGCCGCATACACTATTCTCAGAATGACTTGGTTG
AGTACTCACCAGTCACAGAAAAGCATCTTACGGATGGCATGACAGTAAGAGAATTATGCAGTGCTGCCAT
AACCATGAGTGATAACACTGCGGCCAACTTACTTCTGACAACGATCGGAGGACCGAAGGAGCTAACCGCT
TTTTTGCACAACATGGGGGATCATGTAACTCGCCTTGATCGTTGGGAACCGGAGCTGAATGAAGCCATAC
CAAACGACGAGCGTGACACCACGATGCCTGTAGCAATGGCAACAACGTTGCGCAAACTATTAACTGGCGA
ACTACTTACTCTAGCTTCCCGGCAACAATTAATAGACTGGATGGAGGCGGATAAAGTTGCAGGACCACTT
CTGCGCTCGGCCCTTCCGGCTGGCTGGTTTATTGCTGATAAATCTGGAGCCGGTGAGCGTGGGTCTCGCG
GTATCATTGCAGCACTGGGGCCAGATGGTAAGCCCTCCCGTATCGTAGTTATCTACACGACGGGGAGTCA
GGCAACTATGGATGAACGAAATAGACAGATCGCTGAGATAGGTGCCTCACTGATTAAGCATTGGTAACTG
TCAGACCAAGTTTACTCATATATACTTTAGATTGATTTAAAACTTCATTTTTAATTTAAAAGGATCTAGG
TGAAGATCCTTTTTGATAATCTCATGACCAAAATCCCTTAACGTGAGTTTTCGTTCCACTGAGCGTCAGA
CCCCGTAGAAAAGATCAAAGGATCTTCTTGAGATCCTTTTTTTCTGCGCGTAATCTGCTGCTTGCAAACA
AAAAAACCACCGCTACCAGCGGTGGTTTGTTTGCCGGATCAAGAGCTACCAACTCTTTTTCCGAAGGTAA
CTGGCTTCAGCAGAGCGCAGATACCAAATACTGTTCTTCTAGTGTAGCCGTAGTTAGGCCACCACTTCAA
GAACTCTGTAGCACCGCCTACATACCTCGCTCTGCTAATCCTGTTACCAGTGGCTGCTGCCAGTGGCGAT
AAGTCGTGTCTTACCGGGTTGGACTCAAGACGATAGTTACCGGATAAGGCGCAGCGGTCGGGCTGAACGG
GGGGTTCGTGCACACAGCCCAGCTTGGAGCGAACGACCTACACCGAACTGAGATACCTACAGCGTGAGCT
ATGAGAAAGCGCCACGCTTCCCGAAGGGAGAAAGGCGGACAGGTATCCGGTAAGCGGCAGGGTCGGAACA
GGAGAGCGCACGAGGGAGCTTCCAGGGGGAAACGCCTGGTATCTTTATAGTCCTGTCGGGTTTCGCCACC
TCTGACTTGAGCGTCGATTTTTGTGATGCTCGTCAGGGGGGCGGAGCCTATGGAAAAACGCCAGCAACGC
GGCCTTTTTACGGTTCCTGGCCTTTTGCTGGCCTTTTGCTCACATGTTCTTTCCTGCGTTATCCCCTGAT
TCTGTGGATAACCGTATTACCGCCTTTGAGTGAGCTGATACCGCTCGCCGCAGCCGAACGACCGAGCGCA
GCGAGTCAGTGAGCGAGGAAGCGGAAGAGCGCCCAATACGCAAACCGCCTCTCCCCGCGCGTTGGCCGAT
TCATTAATGCAGCTGGCACGACAGGTTTCCCGACTGGAAAGCGGGCAGTGAGCGCAACGCAATTAATGTG
AGTTAGCTCACTCATTAGGCACCCCAGGCTTTACACTTTATGCTTCCGGCTCGTATGTTGTGTGGAATTG
TGAGCGGATAACAATTTCACACAGGAAACAGCTATGACCATGATTACGCCAAGCGCGCAATTAACCCTCA
CTAAAGGGAACAAAAGCTGGAGCTGCAAGCTTAATGTAGTCTTATGCAATACTCTTGTAGTCTTGCAACA
TGGTAACGATGAGTTAGCAACATGCCTTACAAGGAGAGAAAAAGCACCGTGCATGCCGATTGGTGGAAGT
AAGGTGGTACGATCGTGCCTTATTAGGAAGGCAACAGACGGGTCTGACATGGATTGGACGAACCACTGAA
TTGCCGCATTGCAGAGATATTGTATTTAAGTGCCTAGCTCGATACATAAACGGGTCTCTCTGGTTAGACC
AGATCTGAGCCTGGGAGCTCTCTGGCTAACTAGGGAACCCACTGCTTAAGCCTCAATAAAGCTTGCCTTG
AGTGCTTCAAGTAGTGTGTGCCCGTCTGTTGTGTGACTCTGGTAACTAGAGATCCCTCAGACCCTTTTAG
TCAGTGTGGAAAATCTCTAGCAGTGGCGCCCGAACAGGGACTTGAAAGCGAAAGGGAAACCAGAGGAGCT
CTCTCGACGCAGGACTCGGCTTGCTGAAGCGCGCACGGCAAGAGGCGAGGGGCGGCGACTGGTGAGTACG
CCAAAAATTTTGACTAGCGGAGGCTAGAAGGAGAGAGATGGGTGCGAGAGCGTCAGTATTAAGCGGGGGA
GAATTAGATCGCGATGGGAAAAAATTCGGTTAAGGCCAGGGGGAAAGAAAAAATATAAATTAAAACATAT
AGTATGGGCAAGCAGGGAGCTAGAACGATTCGCAGTTAATCCTGGCCTGTTAGAAACATCAGAAGGCTGT
AGACAAATACTGGGACAGCTACAACCATCCCTTCAGACAGGATCAGAAGAACTTAGATCATTATATAATA
CAGTAGCAACCCTCTATTGTGTGCATCAAAGGATAGAGATAAAAGACACCAAGGAAGCTTTAGACAAGAT
AGAGGAAGAGCAAAACAAAAGTAAGACCACCGCACAGCAAGCGGCCGCTGATCTTCAGACCTGGAGGAGG
AGATATGAGGGACAATTGGAGAAGTGAATTATATAAATATAAAGTAGTAAAAATTGAACCATTAGGAGTA
GCACCCACCAAGGCAAAGAGAAGAGTGGTGCAGAGAGAAAAAAGAGCAGTGGGAATAGGAGCTTTGTTCC
TTGGGTTCTTGGGAGCAGCAGGAAGCACTATGGGCGCAGCGTCAATGACGCTGACGGTACAGGCCAGACA
ATTATTGTCTGGTATAGTGCAGCAGCAGAACAATTTGCTGAGGGCTATTGAGGCGCAACAGCATCTGTTG
CAACTCACAGTCTGGGGCATCAAGCAGCTCCAGGCAAGAATCCTGGCTGTGGAAAGATACCTAAAGGATC
AACAGCTCCTGGGGATTTGGGGTTGCTCTGGAAAACTCATTTGCACCACTGCTGTGCCTTGGAATGCTAG
TTGGAGTAATAAATCTCTGGAACAGATTTGGAATCACACGACCTGGATGGAGTGGGACAGAGAAATTAAC
AATTACACAAGCTTAATACACTCCTTAATTGAAGAATCGCAAAACCAGCAAGAAAAGAATGAACAAGAAT
TATTGGAATTAGATAAATGGGCAAGTTTGTGGAATTGGTTTAACATAACAAATTGGCTGTGGTATATAAA
ATTATTCATAATGATAGTAGGAGGCTTGGTAGGTTTAAGAATAGTTTTTGCTGTACTTTCTATAGTGAAT
AGAGTTAGGCAGGGATATTCACCATTATCGTTTCAGACCCACCTCCCAACCCCGAGGGGACCCAGAGAGG
GCCTATTTCCCATGATTCCTTCATATTTGCATATACGATACAAGGCTGTTAGAGAGATAATTAGAATTAA
TTTGACTGTAAACACAAAGATATTAGTACAAAATACGTGACGTAGAAAGTAATAATTTCTTGGGTAGTTT
GCAGTTTTAAAATTATGTTTTAAAATGGACTATCATATGCTTACCGTAACTTGAAAGTATTTCGATTTCT
TGGCTTTATATATCTTGTGGAAAGGACGAAACACCGACGAACACTACGAGTACCGGGTTTTAGAGCTAGA
AATAGCAAGTTAAAATAAGGCTAGTCCGTTATCAACTTGAAAAAGTGGCACCGAGTCGGTGCTTTTTTAA
GCTTGGCGTAACTAGATCTTGAGACAAATGGCAGTATTCATCCACAATTTTAAAAGAAAAGGGGGGATTG
GGGGGTACAGTGCAGGGGAAAGAATAGTAGACATAATAGCAACAGACATACAAACTAAAGAATTACAAAA
ACAAATTACAAAAATTCAAAATTTTCGGGTTTATTACAGGGACAGCAGAGATCCACTTTGGCGCCGGCTC
GAGGGGG
