>Addgene plasmid #77144 | CKS2 gRNA (BRDN0001146116) | depositor partial sequence | sequence record 144604 | Target Sequence
ACGAACACTACGAGTACCGG
