>Addgene plasmid #77144 | CKS2 gRNA (BRDN0001146116) | addgene partial sequence | sequence record 187199 | hU6-F
AGAAAGTAATAATTTCTTGGGTAGTTTGCAGTTTTAAAATTATGTTTTAAAATGGACTATCATATGCTTA
CCGTAACTTGAAAGTATTTCGATTTCTTGGCTTTATATATCTTGTGGAAAGGACGAAACACCGACGAACA
CTACGAGTACCGGGTTTTAGAGCTAGAAATAGCAAGTTAAAATAAGGCTAGTCCGTTATCAACTTGAAAA
AGTGGCACCGAGTCGGTGCTTTTTTAAGCTTGGCGTAACTAGATCTTGAGACAAATGGCAGTATTCATCC
ACAATTTTAAAAGAAAAGGGGGGATTGGGGGGTACAGTGCAGGGGAAAGAATAGTAGACATAATAGCAAC
AGACATACAAACTAAAGAATTACAAAAACAAATTACAAAAATTCAAAATTTTCGGGTTTATTACAGGGAC
AGCAGAGATCCACTTTGGCGCCGGCTCGAGGGGGCCCGGGTGCAAAGATGGATAAAGTTTTAAACAGAGA
GGAATCTTTGCAGCTAATGGACCTTCTAGGTCTTGAAAGGAGTGGGAATTGGCTCCGGTGCCCGTCAGTG
GGCAGAGCGC
